Addgene plasmid #52012: pcDNA3-MAVS-invitro(KaganD86)
Purpose: Used for in vitro expression of the human MAVS CDS
Depositing lab: Jonathan Kagan. Depositing organization: Boston Children's Hospital. Publication: A Bicistronic MAVS Transcript Highlights a Class of Truncated Variants in Antiviral Immunity. Brubaker SW, Gauthier AE, Mills EW, Ingolia NT, Kagan JC. Cell. 2014 Feb 13;156(4):800-11. doi: 10.1016/j.cell.2014.01.021. PubMed 24529381.
Backbone
  Vector backbone: pcDNA3
  Vector type: Mammalian Expression
Growth in bacteria
  Bacterial resistance: Ampicillin, 100 μg/mL
  Growth temperature: 37°C
  Growth strain: DH5alpha
  Copy number: High Copy
Gene/Insert
  Gene/Insert name: MAVS
  Cloning method: Restriction Enzyme; 5′ cloning site unknown (unknown if destroyed); 3′ cloning site unknown (unknown if destroyed)
  Sequencing primers: 5′ CMV-F; 3′ BGH-Rev
Terms and licenses: Academic/Nonprofit Terms; Industry Terms: Not Available to Industry
Depositor comments: Has extra restriction sites upstream of MAVS start codon. HindIII and XhoI
How to cite: pcDNA3-MAVS-invitro(KaganD86) was a gift from Jonathan Kagan (Addgene plasmid # 52012 ; http://n2t.net/addgene:52012 ; RRID:Addgene_52012)
