[The description below was written by a language model from this plasmid's Addgene catalogue record and pLannotate feature annotations shown in this document.]
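Description:
pcDNA3-MAVS-invitro(KaganD86) is a 7,016 nt mammalian expression plasmid built on the pcDNA3 backbone and carrying the coding sequence of human MAVS (also known as IPS1 or VISA). MAVS is the adaptor protein that acts downstream of the RNA sensors RIG-I and MDA5 to activate NF-κB, IRF3 and IRF7 and induce antiviral interferon responses. The plasmid is maintained at high copy in E. coli through a ColE1/pUC-type origin and is selected with ampicillin via the β-lactamase gene. An f1 origin is also present, which allows single-stranded DNA production.

The MAVS open reading frame lies downstream of the CMV immediate early enhancer and promoter and is followed by the bovine growth hormone polyadenylation signal, the standard pcDNA3 arrangement for expression in mammalian cells. A T7 promoter sits between the CMV promoter and the insert. It allows the MAVS transcript to be made with T7 RNA polymerase, which fits the stated purpose of in vitro expression of the MAVS CDS. An SP6 promoter in the opposite orientation flanks the 3′ end of the insert. The depositor notes extra HindIII and XhoI sites upstream of the MAVS start codon, but the cloning sites actually used are not recorded, and no epitope tag is annotated.

A separate cassette places the neomycin phosphotransferase gene under the SV40 early promoter with an SV40 poly(A) signal, which permits G418 selection of stably transfected mammalian cells. Several short annotations are fragments: an HIV-1 LTR piece, ble, lacI and bom. These most likely reflect residual backbone sequence or similarity matches from the annotation software rather than functional elements.
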