Features (pLannotate 1.2.2; 21 found; start..end, strand, type, name):
      1..380     +  enhancer       CMV enhancer: human cytomegalovirus immediate early enhancer
    381..584     +  promoter       CMV promoter: human cytomegalovirus (CMV) immediate early promoter
    580..613     +  LTR            5' LTR (truncated) (fragment): truncated 5' long terminal repeat (LTR) from HIV-1
    629..647     +  promoter       T7 promoter: promoter for bacteriophage T7 RNA polymerase
    678..2297    +  CDS            MAVS: MAVS_HUMAN - Also known as IPS1, KIAA1271, VISA. Experimental evidence at protein level: Swiss-Prot protein existence level 1. Required for innate immune defense against viruses (PubMed:16125763, PubMed:16127453, PubMed:16153868, PubMed:16177806, PubMed:19631370, PubMed:20451243, PubMed:23087404, PubMed:20127681, PubMed:21170385). Acts downstream of DHX33, DDX58/RIG-I and IFIH1/MDA5, which detect intracellular dsRNA produced during viral replication, to coordinate pathways leading to the activation of NF-kappa-B, IRF3 and IRF7, and to the subsequent induction of antiviral cytokines such as IFN
   2335..2353    -  promoter       SP6 promoter: promoter for bacteriophage SP6 RNA polymerase
   2379..2603    +  polyA_signal   bGH poly(A) signal: bovine growth hormone polyadenylation signal
   2607..2628    +  promoter       SV40 promoter (fragment): SV40 enhancer and early promoter
   2649..3077    +  rep_origin     f1 ori (sequence partly withheld): f1 bacteriophage origin of replication; arrow indicates direction of (+) strand synthesis
   3091..3420    +  promoter       SV40 promoter: SV40 enhancer and early promoter
   3487..4278    +  CDS            neo: KKA2_KLEPN - Also known as kan, nptII. Experimental evidence at protein level: Swiss-Prot protein existence level 1. Resistance to kanamycin, neomycin, paromomycin, ribostamycin, butirosin and gentamicin B. From Klebsiella pneumoniae.
   4302..4460    +  CDS            ble (fragment): BLE_KLEPN - Experimental evidence at protein level: Swiss-Prot protein existence level 1. Binding protein with a strong affinity to the bleomycin family of antibiotics. Binds to CL990; an antimitotic-antibiotic compound. From Klebsiella pneumoniae.
   4455..4576    +  polyA_signal   SV40 poly(A) signal: SV40 polyadenylation signal
   4649..4665    -  protein_bind   lac operator: The lac repressor binds to the lac operator to inhibit transcription in E. coli. This inhibition can be relieved by adding lactose or isopropyl-β-D-thiogalactopyranoside (IPTG). lac repressor encoded by lacI
   4673..4703    -  promoter       lac promoter: promoter for the E. coli lac operon
   4718..4739    -  protein_bind   CAP binding site: CAP binding activates transcription in the presence of cAMP. E. coli catabolite activator protein
   4752..4844    -  CDS            lacI (fragment): lac repressor; lacI; The lac repressor binds to the lac operator to inhibit transcription in E. coli. This inhibition can be relieved by adding lactose or isopropyl-β-D-thiogalactopyranoside (IPTG).
   5027..5615    -  rep_origin     ori: high-copy-number ColE1/pMB1/pBR322/pUC origin of replication
   5786..6646    -  CDS            AmpR: β-lactamase; bla; confers resistance to ampicillin, carbenicillin, and related antibiotics
   6647..6751    -  promoter       AmpR promoter: bla
   6810..6862    -  misc_feature   bom (fragment): basis of mobility region from pBR322
>Addgene plasmid #52012 | pcDNA3-MAVS-invitro(KaganD86) | addgene full sequence | sequence record 347417 | Addgene NGS Result
GACATTGATTATTGACTAGTTATTAATAGTAATCAATTACGGGGTCATTAGTTCATAGCCCATATATGGA
GTTCCGCGTTACATAACTTACGGTAAATGGCCCGCCTGGCTGACCGCCCAACGACCCCCGCCCATTGACG
TCAATAATGACGTATGTTCCCATAGTAACGCCAATAGGGACTTTCCATTGACGTCAATGGGTGGAGTATT
TACGGTAAACTGCCCACTTGGCAGTACATCAAGTGTATCATATGCCAAGTACGCCCCCTATTGACGTCAA
TGACGGTAAATGGCCCGCCTGGCATTATGCCCAGTACATGACCTTATGGGACTTTCCTACTTGGCAGTAC
ATCTACGTATTAGTCATCGCTATTACCATGGTGATGCGGTTTTGGCAGTACATCAATGGGCGTGGATAGC
GGTTTGACTCACGGGGATTTCCAAGTCTCCACCCCATTGACGTCAATGGGAGTTTGTTTTGGCACCAAAA
TCAACGGGACTTTCCAAAATGTCGTAACAACTCCGCCCCATTGACGCAAATGGGCGGTAGGCGTGTACGG
TGGGAGGTCTATATAAGCAGAGCTCTCTGGCTAACTAGAGAACCCACTGCTTACTGGCTTATCGAAATTA
ATACGACTCACTATAGGGAGACCCAAGCTTGAATTAGATCTCTCGAGATGCCGTTTGCTGAAGACAAGAC
CTATAAGTATATCTGCCGCAATTTCAGCAATTTTTGCAATGTGGATGTTGTAGAGATTCTGCCTTACCTG
CCCTGCCTCACAGCAAGAGACCAGGATCGACTGCGGGCCACCTGCACACTCTCAGGGAACCGGGACACCC
TCTGGCATCTCTTCAATACCCTTCAGCGGCGGCCCGGCTGGGTGGAGTACTTCATTGCGGCACTGAGGGG
CTGTGAGCTAGTTGATCTCGCGGACGAAGTGGCCTCTGTCTACGAGAGCTACCAGCCTCGGACCTCGGAC
CGTCCCCCAGACCCACTGGAGCCACCGTCACTTCCTGCTGAGAGGCCAGGGCCCCCCACACCTGCTGCGG
CCCACAGCATCCCCTACAACAGCTGCAGAGAGAAGGAGCCAAGTTACCCCATGCCTGTCCAGGAGACCCA
GGCGCCAGAGTCCCCAGGAGAGAATTCAGAGCAAGCCCTGCAGACGCTCAGCCCCAGAGCCATCCCAAGG
AATCCAGATGGTGGCCCCCTGGAGTCCTCCTCTGACCTGGCAGCCCTCAGCCCTCTGACCTCCAGCGGGC
ATCAGGAGAAGGACACAGAACTGGGCAGTACCCACACAGCAGGTGCGACCTCCAGCCTCACACCATCCCG
TGGGCCTGTGTCTCCATCTGTCTCCTTCCAGCCCCTGGCCCGTTCCACCCCCAGGGCAAGCCGCTTGCCT
GGACCCACAGGGTCAGTTGTATCTACTGGCACCTCCTTCTCCTCCTCATCCCCTGGCTTGGCCTCTGCAG
GGGCTGCAGAGGGTAAACAGGGTGCAGAGAGTGACCAGGCCGAGCCTATCATCTGCTCCAGTGGGGCAGA
GGCACCTGCCAACTCTCTGCCCTCCAAAGTGCCTACCACCTTGATGCCTGTGAACACAGTGGCCCTGAAA
GTGCCTGCCAACCCAGCATCTGTCAGCACAGTGCCCTCCAAGTTGCCAACTAGCTCAAAGCCCCCTGGTG
CAGTGCCTTCTAATGCGCTCACCAATCCAGCACCATCCAAATTGCCCATCAACTCAACCCGTGCTGGCAT
GGTGCCATCCAAAGTGCCTACTAGCATGGTGCTCACCAAGGTGTCTGCCAGCACAGTCCCCACTGACGGG
AGCAGCAGAAATGAGGAGACCCCAGCAGCTCCAACACCCGCCGGCGCCACTGGAGGCAGCTCAGCCTGGC
TAGACAGCAGCTTTGAGAATAGGGGCCTTGGGTCGGAGCTGAGTAAGCCTGGCGTGCTGGCATCCCAGGT
AGACAGCCCGTTCTCGGGCTGCTTCGAGGATCTTGCCATCAGTGCCAGCACCTCCTTGGGCATGGGGCCC
TGCCATGGCCCAGAGGAGAATGAGTATAAGTCCGAGGGCACCTTTGGGATCCACGTGGCTGAGAACCCCA
GCATCCAGCTCCTGGAGGGCAACCCTGGGCCACCTGCGGACCCGGATGGCGGCCCCAGGCCACAAGCCGA
CCGGAAGTTCCAGGAGAGGGAGGTGCCATGCCACAGGCCCTCACCTGGGGCTCTGTGGCTCCAGGTGGCT
GTGACAGGGGTGCTGGTAGTCACACTCCTGGTGGTGCTGTACCGGCGGCGTCTGCACTAGGCGGCCGCTC
GAGCATGCATCTAGAGGGCCCTATTCTATAGTGTCACCTAAATGCTAGAGCTCGCTGATCAGCCTCGACT
GTGCCTTCTAGTTGCCAGCCATCTGTTGTTTGCCCCTCCCCCGTGCCTTCCTTGACCCTGGAAGGTGCCA
CTCCCACTGTCCTTTCCTAATAAAATGAGGAAATTGCATCGCATTGTCTGAGTAGGTGTCATTCTATTCT
GGGGGGTGGGGTGGGGCAGGACAGCAAGGGGGAGGATTGGGAAGACAATAGCAGGCATGCTGGGGATGCG
GTGGGCTCTATGGCTTCTGAGGCGGAAAGAACCAGCTGGGGCTCTAGGGGGTATCCCC
[124 nt withheld, positions 2649-2772]
C
[91 nt withheld, positions 2774-2864]
A
[49 nt withheld, positions 2866-2914]
CCTTTGACGTTGGAGTCCACGTTCTTT
[37 nt withheld, positions 2942-2978]
ACCCTATCTCGGTCTATTCTTTTGATTTATAAGGGATTTTGCCGATTTCGGCCTATTGGTTAAAAAATGA
GCTGATTTAACAAAAATTTAACGCGAATTAATTCTGTGGAATGTGTGTCAGTTAGGGTGTGGAAAGTCCC
CAGGCTCCCCAGCAGGCAGAAGTATGCAAAGCATGCATCTCAATTAGTCAGCAACCAGGTGTGGAAAGTC
CCCAGGCTCCCCAGCAGGCAGAAGTATGCAAAGCATGCATCTCAATTAGTCAGCAACCATAGTCCCGCCC
CTAACTCCGCCCATCCCGCCCCTAACTCCGCCCAGTTCCGCCCATTCTCCGCCCCATGGCTGACTAATTT
TTTTTATTTATGCAGAGGCCGAGGCCGCCTCTGCCTCTGAGCTATTCCAGAAGTAGTGAGGAGGCTTTTT
TGGAGGCCTAGGCTTTTGCAAAAAGCTCCCGGGAGCTTGTATATCCATTTTCGGATCTGATCAAGAGACA
GGATGAGGATCGTTTCGCATGATTGAACAAGATGGATTGCACGCAGGTTCTCCGGCCGCTTGGGTGGAGA
GGCTATTCGGCTATGACTGGGCACAACAGACAATCGGCTGCTCTGATGCCGCCGTGTTCCGGCTGTCAGC
GCAGGGGCGCCCGGTTCTTTTTGTCAAGACCGACCTGTCCGGTGCCCTGAATGAACTGCAGGACGAGGCA
GCGCGGCTATCGTGGCTGGCCACGACGGGCGTTCCTTGCGCAGCTGTGCTCGACGTTGTCACTGAAGCGG
GAAGGGACTGGCTGCTATTGGGCGAAGTGCCGGGGCAGGATCTCCTGTCATCTCACCTTGCTCCTGCCGA
GAAAGTATCCATCATGGCTGATGCAATGCGGCGGCTGCATACGCTTGATCCGGCTACCTGCCCATTCGAC
CACCAAGCGAAACATCGCATCGAGCGAGCACGTACTCGGATGGAAGCCGGTCTTGTCGATCAGGATGATC
TGGACGAAGAGCATCAGGGGCTCGCGCCAGCCGAACTGTTCGCCAGGCTCAAGGCGCGCATGCCCGACGG
CGAGGATCTCGTCGTGACCCATGGCGATGCCTGCTTGCCGAATATCATGGTGGAAAATGGCCGCTTTTCT
GGATTCATCGACTGTGGCCGGCTGGGTGTGGCGGACCGCTATCAGGACATAGCGTTGGCTACCCGTGATA
TTGCTGAAGAGCTTGGCGGCGAATGGGCTGACCGCTTCCTCGTGCTTTACGGTATCGCCGCTCCCGATTC
GCAGCGCATCGCCTTCTATCGCCTTCTTGACGAGTTCTTCTGAGCGGGACTCTGGGGTTCGAAATGACCG
ACCAAGCGACGCCCAACCTGCCATCACGAGATTTCGATTCCACCGCCGCCTTCTATGAAAGGTTGGGCTT
CGGAATCGTTTTCCGGGACGCCGGCTGGATGATCCTCCAGCGCGGGGATCTCATGCTGGAGTTCTTCGCC
CACCCCAACTTGTTTATTGCAGCTTATAATGGTTACAAATAAAGCAATAGCATCACAAATTTCACAAATA
AAGCATTTTTTTCACTGCATTCTAGTTGTGGTTTGTCCAAACTCATCAATGTATCTTATCATGTCTGTAT
ACCGTCGACCTCTAGCTAGAGCTTGGCGTAATCATGGTCATAGCTGTTTCCTGTGTGAAATTGTTATCCG
CTCACAATTCCACACAACATACGAGCCGGAAGCATAAAGTGTAAAGCCTGGGGTGCCTAATGAGTGAGCT
AACTCACATTAATTGCGTTGCGCTCACTGCCCGCTTTCCAGTCGGGAAACCTGTCGTGCCAGCTGCATTA
ATGAATCGGCCAACGCGCGGGGAGAGGCGGTTTGCGTATTGGGCGCTCTTCCGCTTCCTCGCTCACTGAC
TCGCTGCGCTCGGTCGTTCGGCTGCGGCGAGCGGTATCAGCTCACTCAAAGGCGGTAATACGGTTATCCA
CAGAATCAGGGGATAACGCAGGAAAGAACATGTGAGCAAAAGGCCAGCAAAAGGCCAGGAACCGTAAAAA
GGCCGCGTTGCTGGCGTTTTTCCATAGGCTCCGCCCCCCTGACGAGCATCACAAAAATCGACGCTCAAGT
CAGAGGTGGCGAAACCCGACAGGACTATAAAGATACCAGGCGTTTCCCCCTGGAAGCTCCCTCGTGCGCT
CTCCTGTTCCGACCCTGCCGCTTACCGGATACCTGTCCGCCTTTCTCCCTTCGGGAAGCGTGGCGCTTTC
TCATAGCTCACGCTGTAGGTATCTCAGTTCGGTGTAGGTCGTTCGCTCCAAGCTGGGCTGTGTGCACGAA
CCCCCCGTTCAGCCCGACCGCTGCGCCTTATCCGGTAACTATCGTCTTGAGTCCAACCCGGTAAGACACG
ACTTATCGCCACTGGCAGCAGCCACTGGTAACAGGATTAGCAGAGCGAGGTATGTAGGCGGTGCTACAGA
GTTCTTGAAGTGGTGGCCTAACTACGGCTACACTAGAAGAACAGTATTTGGTATCTGCGCTCTGCTGAAG
CCAGTTACCTTCGGAAAAAGAGTTGGTAGCTCTTGATCCGGCAAACAAACCACCGCTGGTAGCGGTGGTT
TTTTTGTTTGCAAGCAGCAGATTACGCGCAGAAAAAAAGGATCTCAAGAAGATCCTTTGATCTTTTCTAC
GGGGTCTGACGCTCAGTGGAACGAAAACTCACGTTAAGGGATTTTGGTCATGAGATTATCAAAAAGGATC
TTCACCTAGATCCTTTTAAATTAAAAATGAAGTTTTAAATCAATCTAAAGTATATATGAGTAAACTTGGT
CTGACAGTTACCAATGCTTAATCAGTGAGGCACCTATCTCAGCGATCTGTCTATTTCGTTCATCCATAGT
TGCCTGACTCCCCGTCGTGTAGATAACTACGATACGGGAGGGCTTACCATCTGGCCCCAGTGCTGCAATG
ATACCGCGAGACCCACGCTCACCGGCTCCAGATTTATCAGCAATAAACCAGCCAGCCGGAAGGGCCGAGC
GCAGAAGTGGTCCTGCAACTTTATCCGCCTCCATCCAGTCTATTAATTGTTGCCGGGAAGCTAGAGTAAG
TAGTTCGCCAGTTAATAGTTTGCGCAACGTTGTTGCCATTGCTACAGGCATCGTGGTGTCACGCTCGTCG
TTTGGTATGGCTTCATTCAGCTCCGGTTCCCAACGATCAAGGCGAGTTACATGATCCCCCATGTTGTGCA
AAAAAGCGGTTAGCTCCTTCGGTCCTCCGATCGTTGTCAGAAGTAAGTTGGCCGCAGTGTTATCACTCAT
GGTTATGGCAGCACTGCATAATTCTCTTACTGTCATGCCATCCGTAAGATGCTTTTCTGTGACTGGTGAG
TACTCAACCAAGTCATTCTGAGAATAGTGTATGCGGCGACCGAGTTGCTCTTGCCCGGCGTCAATACGGG
ATAATACCGCGCCACATAGCAGAACTTTAAAAGTGCTCATCATTGGAAAACGTTCTTCGGGGCGAAAACT
CTCAAGGATCTTACCGCTGTTGAGATCCAGTTCGATGTAACCCACTCGTGCACCCAACTGATCTTCAGCA
TCTTTTACTTTCACCAGCGTTTCTGGGTGAGCAAAAACAGGAAGGCAAAATGCCGCAAAAAAGGGAATAA
GGGCGACACGGAAATGTTGAATACTCATACTCTTCCTTTTTCAATATTATTGAAGCATTTATCAGGGTTA
TTGTCTCATGAGCGGATACATATTTGAATGTATTTAGAAAAATAAACAAATAGGGGTTCCGCGCACATTT
CCCCGAAAAGTGCCACCTGACGTCGACGGATCGGGAGATCTCCCGATCCCCTATGGTGCACTCTCAGTAC
AATCTGCTCTGATGCCGCATAGTTAAGCCAGTATCTGCTCCCTGCTTGTGTGTTGGAGGTCGCTGAGTAG
TGCGCGAGCAAAATTTAAGCTACAACAAGGCAAGGCTTGACCGACAATTGCATGAAGAATCTGCTTAGGG
TTAGGCGTTTTGCGCTGCTTCGCGATGTACGGGCCAGATATACGCGTT
