>Addgene plasmid #52012 | pcDNA3-MAVS-invitro(KaganD86) | depositor partial sequence | sequence record 80219 | HindIII-XhoI-insert-NotI
AAGCTTGAATTAGATCTCTCGAGATGCCGTTTGCTGAAGACAAGACCTATAAGTATATCTGCCGCAATTT
CAGCAATTTTTGCAATGTGGATGTTGTAGAGATTCTGCCTTACCTGCCCTGCCTCACAGCAAGAGACCAG
GATCGACTGCGGGCCACCTGCACACTCTCAGGGAACCGGGACACCCTCTGGCATCTCTTCAATACCCTTC
AGCGGCGGCCCGGCTGGGTGGAGTACTTCATTGCGGCACTGAGGGGCTGTGAGCTAGTTGATCTCGCGGA
CGAAGTGGCCTCTGTCTACGAGAGCTACCAGCCTCGGACCTCGGACCGTCCCCCAGACCCACTGGAGCCA
CCGTCACTTCCTGCTGAGAGGCCAGGGCCCCCCACACCTGCTGCGGCCCACAGCATCCCCTACAACAGCT
GCAGAGAGAAGGAGCCAAGTTACCCCATGCCTGTCCAGGAGACCCAGGCGCCAGAGTCCCCAGGAGAGAA
TTCAGAGCAAGCCCTGCAGACGCTCAGCCCCAGAGCCATCCCAAGGAATCCAGATGGTGGCCCCCTGGAG
TCCTCCTCTGACCTGGCAGCCCTCAGCCCTCTGACCTCCAGCGGGCATCAGGAGAAGGACACAGAACTGG
GCAGTACCCACACAGCAGGTGCGACCTCCAGCCTCACACCATCCCGTGGGCCTGTGTCTCCATCTGTCTC
CTTCCAGCCCCTGGCCCGTTCCACCCCCAGGGCAAGCCGCTTGCCTGGACCCACAGGGTCAGTTGTATCT
ACTGGCACCTCCTTCTCCTCCTCATCCCCTGGCTTGGCCTCTGCAGGGGCTGCAGAGGGTAAACAGGGTG
CAGAGAGTGACCAGGCCGAGCCTATCATCTGCTCCAGTGGGGCAGAGGCACCTGCCAACTCTCTGCCCTC
CAAAGTGCCTACCACCTTGATGCCTGTGAACACAGTGGCCCTGAAAGTGCCTGCCAACCCAGCATCTGTC
AGCACAGTGCCCTCCAAGTTGCCAACTAGCTCAAAGCCCCCTGGTGCAGTGCCTTCTAATGCGCTCACCA
ATCCAGCACCATCCAAATTGCCCATCAACTCAACCCGTGCTGGCATGGTGCCATCCAAAGTGCCTACTAG
CATGGTGCTCACCAAGGTGTCTGCCAGCACAGTCCCCACTGACGGGAGCAGCAGAAATGAGGAGACCCCA
GCAGCTCCAACACCCGCCGGCGCCACTGGAGGCAGCTCAGCCTGGCTAGACAGCAGCTTTGAGAATAGGG
GCCTTGGGTCGGAGCTGAGTAAGCCTGGCGTGCTGGCATCCCAGGTAGACAGCCCGTTCTCGGGCTGCTT
CGAGGATCTTGCCATCAGTGCCAGCACCTCCTTGGGCATGGGGCCCTGCCATGGCCCAGAGGAGAATGAG
TATAAGTCCGAGGGCACCTTTGGGATCCACGTGGCTGAGAACCCCAGCATCCAGCTCCTGGAGGGCAACC
CTGGGCCACCTGCGGACCCGGATGGCGGCCCCAGGCCACAAGCCGACCGGAAGTTCCAGGAGAGGGAGGT
GCCATGCCACAGGCCCTCACCTGGGGCTCTGTGGCTCCAGGTGGCTGTGACAGGGGTGCTGGTAGTCACA
CTCCTGGTGGTGCTGTACCGGCGGCGTCTGCACTAGGCGGCCGC
