>Addgene plasmid #52012 | pcDNA3-MAVS-invitro(KaganD86) | addgene partial sequence | sequence record 81696 | CMV-F 5'-CGCAAATGGGCGGTAGGCGTG-3'
ACTAGAGAACCCACTGCTTACTGGCTTATCGAAATTAATACGACTCACTATAGGGAGACCCAAGCTTGAA
TTAGATCTCTCGAGATGCCGTTTGCTGAAGACAAGACCTATAAGTATATCTGCCGCAATTTCAGCAATTT
TTGCAATGTGGATGTTGTAGAGATTCTGCCTTACCTGCCCTGCCTCACAGCAAGAGACCAGGATCGACTG
CGGGCCACCTGCACACTCTCAGGGAACCGGGACACCCTCTGGCATCTCTTCAATACCCTTCAGCGGCGGC
CCGGCTGGGTGGAGTACTTCATTGCGGCACTGAGGGGCTGTGAGCTAGTTGATCTCGCGGACGAAGTGGC
CTCTGTCTACGAGAGCTACCAGCCTCGGACCTCGGACCGTCCCCCAGACCCACTGGAGCCACCGTCACTT
CCTGCTGAGAGGCCAGGGCCCCCCACACCTGCTGCGGCCCACAGCATCCCCTACAACAGCTGCAGAGAGA
AGGAGCCAAGTTACCCCATGCCTGTCCAGGAGACCCAGGCGCCAGAGTCCCCAGGAGAGAATTCAGAGCA
AGCCCTGCAGACGCTCAGCCCCAGAGCCATCCCAAGGAATCCAGATGGTGGCCCCCTGGAGTCCTCCTCT
GACCTGGCAGCCCTCAGCCCTCTGACCTCCAGCGGGCATCAGGAGAAGGACACAGAACTGGGCAGTACCC
ACACAGCAGGTGCGACCTCCAGCCTCACACCATCCCGTGGGCCTGTGTCTCCATCTGTCTCCTTCCAGCC
CCTGGCCCGTTCCACCCCCAGGGCAAGCCGCTTGCCTGGACCCACAGGGTCAGTTGTATCTACTGGCACC
TCCTTCTCCTCCTCATCCCCTGGCTTGGCCTCTGCAGGGGCTGCA
