>Addgene plasmid #52012 | pcDNA3-MAVS-invitro(KaganD86) | addgene partial sequence | sequence record 81752 | BGH-rev 5'-TAGAAGGCACAGTCGAGG-3'
CTATAGAATAGGGCCCTCTAGATGCATGCTCGAGCGGCCGCCTAGTGCAGACGCCGCCGGTACAGCACCA
CCAGGAGTGTGACTACCAGCACCCCTGTCACAGCCACCTGGAGCCACAGAGCCCCAGGTGAGGGCCTGTG
GCATGGCACCTCCCTCTCCTGGAACTTCCGGTCGGCTTGTGGCCTGGGGCCGCCATCCGGGTCCGCAGGT
GGCCCAGGGTTGCCCTCCAGGAGCTGGATGCTGGGGTTCTCAGCCACGTGGATCCCAAAGGTGCCCTCGG
ACTTATACTCATTCTCCTCTGGGCCATGGCAGGGCCCCATGCCCAAGGAGGTGCTGGCACTGATGGCAAG
ATCCTCGAAGCAGCCCGAGAACGGGCTGTCTACCTGGGATGCCAGCACGCCAGGCTTACTCAGCTCCGAC
CCAAGGCCCCTATTCTCAAAGCTGCTGTCTAGCCAGGCTGAGCTGCCTCCAGTGGCGCCGGCGGGTGTTG
GAGCTGCTGGGGTCTCCTCATTTCTGCTGCTCCCGTCAGTGGGGACTGTGCTGGCAGACACCTTGGTGAG
CACCATGCTAGTAGGCACTTTGGATGGCACCATGCCAGCACGGGTTGAGTTGATGGGCAATTTGGATGGT
GCTGGATTGGTGAGCGCATTAGAAGGCACTGCACCAGGGGGCTTTGAGCTAGTTGGCAACTTGGAGGGCA
CTGTGCTGACAGATGCTGGGTTGGCAGGCACTTTCAGGGCCACTGTGTTCACAGGCATCAAGGTGGTAGG
CACTTTGGAGGGCAGAGAGTTGGCAGGTGCCTCTGCCCCACTGGAGCAGATGATAGGCTCGGCCTGGTCA
CTCTCTGCACCCTGTTTACCCTCTGCAGCCCCTGCAGA
